>Addgene plasmid #90577 | CCNB1 B4.1 gRNA | addgene full sequence | sequence record 182705 | Addgene NGS Result
AGCGAGGAAGCGGAAGAGCGCCCAATACGCAAACCGCCTCTCCCCGCGCGTTGGCCGATTCATTAATGCA
GCTGGCACGACAGGTTTCCCGACTGGAAAGCGGGCAGTGAGCGCAACGCAATTAATGTGAGTTAGCTCAC
TCATTAGGCACCCCAGGCTTTACACTTTATGCTTCCGGCTCGTATGTTGTGTGGAATTGTGAGCGGATAA
CAATTTCACACAGGAAACAGCTATGACCATGATTACGCCAAGCGCGCAATTAACCCTCACTAAAGGGAAC
AAAAGCTGGAGCTGCAAGCTTAATGTAGTCTTATGCAATACTCTTGTAGTCTTGCAACATGGTAACGATG
AGTTAGCAACATGCCTTACAAGGAGAGAAAAAGCACCGTGCATGCCGATTGGTGGAAGTAAGGTGGTACG
ATCGTGCCTTATTAGGAAGGCAACAGACGGGTCTGACATGGATTGGACGAACCACTGAATTGCCGCATTG
CAGAGATATTGTATTTAAGTGCCTAGCTCGATACATAAACGGGTCTCTCTGGTTAGACCAGATCTGAGCC
TGGGAGCTCTCTGGCTAACTAGGGAACCCACTGCTTAAGCCTCAATAAAGCTTGCCTTGAGTGCTTCAAG
TAGTGTGTGCCCGTCTGTTGTGTGACTCTGGTAACTAGAGATCCCTCAGACCCTTTTAGTCAGTGTGGAA
AATCTCTAGCAGTGGCGCCCGAACAGGGACTTGAAAGCGAAAGGGAAACCAGAGGAGCTCTCTCGACGCA
GGACTCGGCTTGCTGAAGCGCGCACGGCAAGAGGCGAGGGGCGGCGACTGGTGAGTACGCCAAAAATTTT
GACTAGCGGAGGCTAGAAGGAGAGAGATGGGTGCGAGAGCGTCAGTATTAAGCGGGGGAGAATTAGATCG
CGATGGGAAAAAATTCGGTTAAGGCCAGGGGGAAAGAAAAAATATAAATTAAAACATATAGTATGGGCAA
GCAGGGAGCTAGAACGATTCGCAGTTAATCCTGGCCTGTTAGAAACATCAGAAGGCTGTAGACAAATACT
GGGACAGCTACAACCATCCCTTCAGACAGGATCAGAAGAACTTAGATCATTATATAATACAGTAGCAACC
CTCTATTGTGTGCATCAAAGGATAGAGATAAAAGACACCAAGGAAGCTTTAGACAAGATAGAGGAAGAGC
AAAACAAAAGTAAGACCACCGCACAGCAAGCGGCCGCTGATCTTCAGACCTGGAGGAGGAGATATGAGGG
ACAATTGGAGAAGTGAATTATATAAATATAAAGTAGTAAAAATTGAACCATTAGGAGTAGCACCCACCAA
GGCAAAGAGAAGAGTGGTGCAGAGAGAAAAAAGAGCAGTGGGAATAGGAGCTTTGTTCCTTGGGTTCTTG
GGAGCAGCAGGAAGCACTATGGGCGCAGCGTCAATGACGCTGACGGTACAGGCCAGACAATTATTGTCTG
GTATAGTGCAGCAGCAGAACAATTTGCTGAGGGCTATTGAGGCGCAACAGCATCTGTTGCAACTCACAGT
CTGGGGCATCAAGCAGCTCCAGGCAAGAATCCTGGCTGTGGAAAGATACCTAAAGGATCAACAGCTCCTG
GGGATTTGGGGTTGCTCTGGAAAACTCATTTGCACCACTGCTGTGCCTTGGAATGCTAGTTGGAGTAATA
AATCTCTGGAACAGATTTGGAATCACACGACCTGGATGGAGTGGGACAGAGAAATTAACAATTACACAAG
CTTAATACACTCCTTAATTGAAGAATCGCAAAACCAGCAAGAAAAGAATGAACAAGAATTATTGGAATTA
GATAAATGGGCAAGTTTGTGGAATTGGTTTAACATAACAAATTGGCTGTGGTATATAAAATTATTCATAA
TGATAGTAGGAGGCTTGGTAGGTTTAAGAATAGTTTTTGCTGTACTTTCTATAGTGAATAGAGTTAGGCA
GGGATATTCACCATTATCGTTTCAGACCCACCTCCCAACCCCGAGGGGACCCAGAGAGGGCCTATTTCCC
ATGATTCCTTCATATTTGCATATACGATACAAGGCTGTTAGAGAGATAATTAGAATTAATTTGACTGTAA
ACACAAAGATATTAGTACAAAATACGTGACGTAGAAAGTAATAATTTCTTGGGTAGTTTGCAGTTTTAAA
ATTATGTTTTAAAATGGACTATCATATGCTTACCGTAACTTGAAAGTATTTCGATTTCTTGGCTTTATAT
ATCTTGTGGAAAGGACGAAACACCGTCTTGGCCTCAGTCCGGGCTGTTTAAGAGCTATGCTGGAAACAGC
ATAGCAAGTTTAAATAAGGCTAGTCCGTTATCAACTTGAAAAAGTGGCACCGAGTCGGTGCTTTTTTTGA
ATTCTAGATCTTGAGACAAATGGCAGTATTCATCCACAATTTTAAAAGAAAAGGGGGGATTGGGGGGTAC
AGTGCAGGGGAAAGAATAGTAGACATAATAGCAACAGACATACAAACTAAAGAATTACAAAAACAAATTA
CAAAAATTCAAAATTTTCGGGTTTATTACAGGGACAGCAGAGATCCACTTTGGCGCCGGCTCGAGTGGCT
CCGGTGCCCGTCAGTGGGCAGAGCGCACATCGCCCACAGTCCCCGAGAAGTTGGGGGGAGGGGTCGGCAA
TTGAACCGGTGCCTAGAGAAGGTGGCGCGGGGTAAACTGGGAAAGTGATGTCGTGTACTGGCTCCGCCTT
TTTCCCGAGGGTGGGGGAGAACCGTATATAAGTGCAGTAGTCGCCGTGAACGTTCTTTTTCGCAACGGGT
TTGCCGCCAGAACACAGGTGTCGTGACGCGGGATCCGCCACCATGACCGAGTACAAGCCCACGGTGCGCC
TCGCCACCCGCGACGACGTCCCCAGGGCCGTACGCACCCTCGCCGCCGCGTTCGCCGACTACCCCGCCAC
GCGCCACACCGTCGATCCGGACCGCCACATCGAGCGGGTCACCGAGCTGCAAGAACTCTTCCTCACGCGC
GTCGGGCTCGACATCGGCAAGGTGTGGGTCGCGGACGACGGCGCCGCGGTGGCGGTCTGGACCACGCCGG
AGAGCGTCGAAGCGGGGGCGGTGTTCGCCGAGATCGGCCCGCGCATGGCCGAGTTGAGCGGTTCCCGGCT
GGCCGCGCAGCAACAGATGGAAGGCCTCCTGGCGCCGCACCGGCCCAAGGAGCCCGCGTGGTTCCTGGCC
ACCGTCGGAGTCTCGCCCGACCACCAGGGCAAGGGTCTGGGCAGCGCCGTCGTGCTCCCCGGAGTGGAGG
CGGCCGAGCGCGCCGGGGTGCCCGCCTTCCTGGAGACCTCCGCGCCCCGCAACCTCCCCTTCTACGAGCG
GCTCGGCTTCACCGTCACCGCCGACGTCGAGGTGCCCGAAGGACCGCGCACCTGGTGCATGACCCGCAAG
CCCGGTGCCTGAACGCGTTAAGTCGACAATCAACCTCTGGATTACAAAATTTGTGAAAGATTGACTGGTA
TTCTTAACTATGTTGCTCCTTTTACGCTATGTGGATACGCTGCTTTAATGCCTTTGTATCATGCTATTGC
TTCCCGTATGGCTTTCATTTTCTCCTCCTTGTATAAATCCTGGTTGCTGTCTCTTTATGAGGAGTTGTGG
CCCGTTGTCAGGCAACGTGGCGTGGTGTGCACTGTGTTTGCTGACGCAACCCCCACTGGTTGGGGCATTG
CCACCACCTGTCAGCTCCTTTCCGGGACTTTCGCTTTCCCCCTCCCTATTGCCACGGCGGAACTCATCGC
CGCCTGCCTTGCCCGCTGCTGGACAGGGGCTCGGCTGTTGGGCACTGACAATTCCGTGGTGTTGTCGGGG
AAATCATCGTCCTTTCCTTGGCTGCTCGCCTGTGTTGCCACCTGGATTCTGCGCGGGACGTCCTTCTGCT
ACGTCCCTTCGGCCCTCAATCCAGCGGACCTTCCTTCCCGCGGCCTGCTGCCGGCTCTGCGGCCTCTTCC
GCGTCTTCGCCTTCGCCCTCAGACGAGTCGGATCTCCCTTTGGGCCGCCTCCCCGCGTCGACTTTAAGAC
CAATGACTTACAAGGCAGCTGTAGATCTTAGCCACTTTTTAAAAGAAAAGGGGGGACTGGAAGGGCTAAT
TCACTCCCAACGAAGACAAGATCTGCTTTTTGCTTGTACTGGGTCTCTCTGGTTAGACCAGATCTGAGCC
TGGGAGCTCTCTGGCTAACTAGGGAACCCACTGCTTAAGCCTCAATAAAGCTTGCCTTGAGTGCTTCAAG
TAGTGTGTGCCCGTCTGTTGTGTGACTCTGGTAACTAGAGATCCCTCAGACCCTTTTAGTCAGTGTGGAA
AATCTCTAGCAGTACGTATAGTAGTTCATGTCATCTTATTATTCAGTATTTATAACTTGCAAAGAAATGA
ATATCAGAGAGTGAGAGGAACTTGTTTATTGCAGCTTATAATGGTTACAAATAAAGCAATAGCATCACAA
ATTTCACAAATAAAGCATTTTTTTCACTGCATTCTAGTTGTGGTTTGTCCAAACTCATCAATGTATCTTA
TCATGTCTGGCTCTAGCTATCCCGCCCCTAACTCCGCCCATCCCGCCCCTAACTCCGCCCAGTTCCGCCC
ATTCTCCGCCCCATGGCTGACTAATTTTTTTTATTTATGCAGAGGCCGAGGCCGCCTCGGCCTCTGAGCT
ATTCCAGAAGTAGTGAGGAGGCTTTTTTGGAGGCCTAGGGACGTACCCAATTCGCCCTATAGTGAGTCGT
ATTACGCGCGCTCACTGGCCGTCGTTTTACAACGTCGTGACTGGGAAAACCCTGGCGTTACCCAACTTAA
TCGCCTTGCAGCACATCCCCCTTTCGCCAGCTGGCGTAATAGCGAAGAGGCCCGCACCGATCGCCCTTCC
CAACAGTTGCGCAGCCTGAATGGCGAATGGG
[124 nt withheld, positions 4932-5055]
C
[91 nt withheld, positions 5057-5147]
A
[49 nt withheld, positions 5149-5197]
CCTTTGACGTTGGAGTCCACGTTCTTT
[37 nt withheld, positions 5225-5261]
ACCCTATCTCGGTCTATTCTTTTGATTTATAAGGGATTTTGCCGATTTCGGCCTATTGGTTAAAAAATGA
GCTGATTTAACAAAAATTTAACGCGAATTTTAACAAAATATTAACGCTTACAATTTAGGTGGCACTTTTC
GGGGAAATGTGCGCGGAACCCCTATTTGTTTATTTTTCTAAATACATTCAAATATGTATCCGCTCATGAG
ACAATAACCCTGATAAATGCTTCAATAATATTGAAAAAGGAAGAGTATGAGTATTCAACATTTCCGTGTC
GCCCTTATTCCCTTTTTTGCGGCATTTTGCCTTCCTGTTTTTGCTCACCCAGAAACGCTGGTGAAAGTAA
AAGATGCTGAAGATCAGTTGGGTGCACGAGTGGGTTACATCGAACTGGATCTCAACAGCGGTAAGATCCT
TGAGAGTTTTCGCCCCGAAGAACGTTTTCCAATGATGAGCACTTTTAAAGTTCTGCTATGTGGCGCGGTA
TTATCCCGTATTGACGCCGGGCAAGAGCAACTCGGTCGCCGCATACACTATTCTCAGAATGACTTGGTTG
AGTACTCACCAGTCACAGAAAAGCATCTTACGGATGGCATGACAGTAAGAGAATTATGCAGTGCTGCCAT
AACCATGAGTGATAACACTGCGGCCAACTTACTTCTGACAACGATCGGAGGACCGAAGGAGCTAACCGCT
TTTTTGCACAACATGGGGGATCATGTAACTCGCCTTGATCGTTGGGAACCGGAGCTGAATGAAGCCATAC
CAAACGACGAGCGTGACACCACGATGCCTGTAGCAATGGCAACAACGTTGCGCAAACTATTAACTGGCGA
ACTACTTACTCTAGCTTCCCGGCAACAATTAATAGACTGGATGGAGGCGGATAAAGTTGCAGGACCACTT
CTGCGCTCGGCCCTTCCGGCTGGCTGGTTTATTGCTGATAAATCTGGAGCCGGTGAGCGTGGGTCTCGCG
GTATCATTGCAGCACTGGGGCCAGATGGTAAGCCCTCCCGTATCGTAGTTATCTACACGACGGGGAGTCA
GGCAACTATGGATGAACGAAATAGACAGATCGCTGAGATAGGTGCCTCACTGATTAAGCATTGGTAACTG
TCAGACCAAGTTTACTCATATATACTTTAGATTGATTTAAAACTTCATTTTTAATTTAAAAGGATCTAGG
TGAAGATCCTTTTTGATAATCTCATGACCAAAATCCCTTAACGTGAGTTTTCGTTCCACTGAGCGTCAGA
CCCCGTAGAAAAGATCAAAGGATCTTCTTGAGATCCTTTTTTTCTGCGCGTAATCTGCTGCTTGCAAACA
AAAAAACCACCGCTACCAGCGGTGGTTTGTTTGCCGGATCAAGAGCTACCAACTCTTTTTCCGAAGGTAA
CTGGCTTCAGCAGAGCGCAGATACCAAATACTGTTCTTCTAGTGTAGCCGTAGTTAGGCCACCACTTCAA
GAACTCTGTAGCACCGCCTACATACCTCGCTCTGCTAATCCTGTTACCAGTGGCTGCTGCCAGTGGCGAT
AAGTCGTGTCTTACCGGGTTGGACTCAAGACGATAGTTACCGGATAAGGCGCAGCGGTCGGGCTGAACGG
GGGGTTCGTGCACACAGCCCAGCTTGGAGCGAACGACCTACACCGAACTGAGATACCTACAGCGTGAGCT
ATGAGAAAGCGCCACGCTTCCCGAAGGGAGAAAGGCGGACAGGTATCCGGTAAGCGGCAGGGTCGGAACA
GGAGAGCGCACGAGGGAGCTTCCAGGGGGAAACGCCTGGTATCTTTATAGTCCTGTCGGGTTTCGCCACC
TCTGACTTGAGCGTCGATTTTTGTGATGCTCGTCAGGGGGGCGGAGCCTATGGAAAAACGCCAGCAACGC
GGCCTTTTTACGGTTCCTGGCCTTTTGCTGGCCTTTTGCTCACATGTTCTTTCCTGCGTTATCCCCTGAT
TCTGTGGATAACCGTATTACCGCCTTTGAGTGAGCTGATACCGCTCGCCGCAGCCGAACGACCGAGCGCA
GCGAGTCAGTG
Features (pLannotate 1.2.2; 27 found; start..end, strand, type, name):
     18..110     +  CDS            lacI (fragment): lac repressor; lacI; The lac repressor binds to the lac operator to inhibit transcription in E. coli. This inhibition can be relieved by adding lactose or isopropyl-β-D-thiogalactopyranoside (IPTG).
    123..144     +  protein_bind   CAP binding site: CAP binding activates transcription in the presence of cAMP. E. coli catabolite activator protein
    159..189     +  promoter       lac promoter: promoter for the E. coli lac operon
    197..213     +  protein_bind   lac operator: The lac repressor binds to the lac operator to inhibit transcription in E. coli. This inhibition can be relieved by adding lactose or isopropyl-β-D-thiogalactopyranoside (IPTG). lac repressor encoded by lacI
    258..276     +  promoter       T3 promoter: promoter for bacteriophage T3 RNA polymerase
    304..530     +  promoter       RSV promoter: Rous sarcoma virus enhancer/promoter
    531..711     +  LTR            5' LTR (truncated): truncated 5' long terminal repeat (LTR) from HIV-1
    758..883     +  misc_feature   HIV-1 Ψ: packaging signal of human immunodeficiency virus type 1
    867..1230    +  CDS            HIV-1 gag (fragment): gag protein from human immunodeficiency virus 1; gag
   1376..1609    +  misc_feature   RRE: The Rev response element (RRE) of HIV-1 allows for Rev-dependent mRNA export from the nucleus to the cytoplasm.
   1986..2012    +  CDS            Rev (fragment): human immunodeficiency virus 1 (HIV-1) Rev protein; rev; enhances nuclear export of unspliced and incompletely spliced viral mRNAs
   2016..2256    +  promoter       U6 promoter: RNA polymerase III promoter for human U6 snRNA
   2304..2371    +  misc_RNA       tracrRNA (fragment): trans-activating CRISPR RNA for the Streptococcus pyogenes CRISPR/Cas9 system
   2420..2537    +  misc_feature   cPPT/CTS: central polypurine tract and central termination sequence of HIV-1
   2606..2817    +  promoter       EF-1α core promoter: core promoter for human elongation factor EF-1α
   2843..3442    +  CDS            PuroR (fragment): puromycin N-acetyltransferase; pac from Streptomyces; confers resistance to puromycin
   3458..4046    +  misc_feature   WPRE: woodchuck hepatitis virus posttranscriptional regulatory element
   4097..4116    +  misc_feature   cPPT/CTS (fragment): central polypurine tract and central termination sequence of HIV-1
   4118..4351    +  LTR            3' LTR (ΔU3): self-inactivating 3' long terminal repeat (LTR) from HIV-1
   4429..4550    +  polyA_signal   SV40 poly(A) signal: SV40 polyadenylation signal
   4590..4725    +  rep_origin     SV40 ori: SV40 origin of replication
   4746..4764    -  promoter       T7 promoter: promoter for bacteriophage T7 RNA polymerase
   4772..4927    +  CDS            lacZα (fragment): LacZα fragment of β-galactosidase; lacZ fragment
   4932..5360    +  rep_origin     f1 ori (sequence partly withheld): f1 bacteriophage origin of replication; arrow indicates direction of (+) strand synthesis
   5413..5517    +  promoter       AmpR promoter: bla
   5518..6378    +  CDS            AmpR: β-lactamase; bla; confers resistance to ampicillin, carbenicillin, and related antibiotics
   6549..7137    +  rep_origin     ori: high-copy-number ColE1/pMB1/pBR322/pUC origin of replication
