[The description below was written by a language model from this plasmid's Addgene catalogue record and pLannotate feature annotations shown in this document.]
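Description:
CCNB1 B4.1 gRNA is a third-generation lentiviral CRISPR guide plasmid built on the pLenti-sgRNA backbone and designed to target human CCNB1 (cyclin B1). The guide oligonucleotides were inserted between two BsmBI sites that were destroyed during cloning. This places the spacer directly downstream of the human U6 RNA polymerase III promoter and upstream of the Streptococcus pyogenes sgRNA scaffold, which the feature table annotates as a tracrRNA fragment. No Cas9 coding sequence is annotated, so the nuclease must be supplied separately in the target cells. A second cassette uses the EF-1α core promoter to drive puromycin N-acetyltransferase, followed by a WPRE to enhance transcript expression, so transduced mammalian cells can be selected with puromycin.

The viral framework has an RSV promoter fused to a truncated HIV-1 5' LTR, which makes genomic RNA production Tat-independent. It also carries the Ψ packaging signal with a partial gag sequence, the RRE for Rev-dependent nuclear export, a cPPT/CTS element, and a self-inactivating ΔU3 3' LTR followed by an SV40 poly(A) signal. Packaging functions must be provided in trans. In bacteria the plasmid is maintained through a high-copy ColE1/pUC-type origin and ampicillin resistance. The backbone also contains an f1 origin, an SV40 origin, and residual lac, T3 and T7 elements.

The sequenced record is 7,302 nt, shorter than the 9,151 bp listed for the empty backbone; the record does not explain this difference. The plasmid belongs to a guide series used for a large-scale analysis of Cas9-mediated knockouts of cell-cycle genes in human cells.
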