Addgene plasmid #90577: CCNB1 B4.1 gRNA
Purpose: 3rd generation lentiviral gRNA plasmid targeting human CCNB1
Depositing lab: Iain Cheeseman. Depositing organization: Whitehead Institute for Biomedical Research. Publication: Large-Scale Analysis of CRISPR/Cas9 Cell-Cycle Knockouts Reveals the Diversity of p53-Dependent Responses to Cell-Cycle Defects. McKinley KL, Cheeseman IM. Dev Cell. 2017 Feb 27;40(4):405-420.e2. doi: 10.1016/j.devcel.2017.01.012. Epub 2017 Feb 16. PubMed 28216383.
Backbone
  Vector backbone: pLenti-sgRNA
  Backbone manufacturer: Eric Lander & David Sabatini labs (Addgene plasmid #71409)
  Backbone size w/o insert (bp): 9151
  Vector type: Lentiviral, CRISPR
  Selectable markers: Puromycin
Growth in bacteria
  Bacterial resistance: Ampicillin, 100 μg/mL
  Growth temperature: 37°C
  Growth strain: NEB Stable
  Copy number: Unknown
Gene/Insert
  Gene/Insert name: CCNB1 (Guide Designation B4.1) (alt name: pKMKO series)
  gRNA/shRNA sequence: CACCgTCTTGGCCTCAGTCCGGGCT
  Species: H. sapiens (human)
  Promoter: U6
  Cloning method: Restriction Enzyme; 5′ cloning site BsmBI (destroyed during cloning); 3′ cloning site BsmBI (destroyed during cloning)
  Sequencing primers: 5′ hU6-F (5'-GAGGGCCTATTTCCCATGATT-3'); 3′ EF1a-R (5'-CACGGCGACTACTGCACTTA-3')
Terms and licenses: Academic/Nonprofit Terms; Industry Terms: Not Available to Industry
Depositor comments: Please note that gRNA target sequence listed is not strictly the 20nt spacer sequence, but also contains the 5' BsmBI overhang. For more information about knockout human cell lines generated using this plasmid, please see http://cellcycleknockouts.wi.mit.edu/ .
How to cite: CCNB1 B4.1 gRNA was a gift from Iain Cheeseman (Addgene plasmid # 90577 ; http://n2t.net/addgene:90577 ; RRID:Addgene_90577)
